Addgene plasmid #225189: pTn7xTS_SpyCatcher:mTFP1
Purpose: Used for inserting SpyCatcher fused to mTFP1 at the bacterial Tn7 site
Depositing lab: Travis Wiles. Depositing organization: University of California, Irvine. Publication: Phollow reveals in situ phage transmission dynamics in the zebrafish gut microbiome at single-virion resolution. Ortiz de Ora L, Wiles ET, Zund M, Banuelos MS, Haro-Ramirez N, Suder DS, Ujagar N, Ayala-Angulo J, Trinh C, Knitter C, Gonen S, Nicholas DA, Wiles TJ. Nat Microbiol. 2025 Apr 18. doi: 10.1038/s41564-025-01981-1. PubMed 40251446.
Backbone
  Vector backbone: pTn7xTS
  Vector type: Bacterial Expression
Growth in bacteria
  Bacterial resistance: Ampicillin and Gentamicin, 100 & 10 μg/mL
  Growth temperature: 30°C
  Growth strain: DH5alpha
  Copy number: High Copy
Gene/Insert
  Gene/Insert name: SpyCatcher:mTFP1
  Species: Other
  Tag / fusion protein: SpyCatcher (N terminal on insert)
  Cloning method: Restriction Enzyme; 5′ cloning site Unknown (unknown if destroyed)
Terms and licenses: Academic/Nonprofit Terms; Industry Terms: Not Available to Industry
Depositor comments: Plasmid is temperature sensitive and lost when grown at 37°C. Please visit https://doi.org/10.1101/2024.06.12.598711 for bioRxiv preprint.
How to cite: pTn7xTS_SpyCatcher:mTFP1 was a gift from Travis Wiles (Addgene plasmid # 225189 ; http://n2t.net/addgene:225189 ; RRID:Addgene_225189)
