[The description below was written by a language model from this plasmid's Addgene catalogue record and pLannotate feature annotations shown in this document.]
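Description:
pTn7xTS_SpyCatcher:mTFP1 is a bacterial mini-Tn7 delivery plasmid built on the pTn7xTS backbone, designed to place a SpyCatcher–mTFP1 fusion gene into the chromosomal Tn7 attachment site of a target bacterium. The 7.4 kb vector replicates from a pSC101 origin driven by the temperature-sensitive Rep101(Ts) initiator (A56V). This explains the depositor's note that the plasmid is maintained at 30°C and lost at 37°C, so it can be cured after transposition. The catalogue lists it as high copy, although pSC101 is annotated as a low-copy origin and only fragments of the ColE1/pUC and R6K γ origins are detected. An incP oriT allows conjugative transfer into recipient strains. AmpR (β-lactamase) on the backbone and a gentamicin resistance gene provide selection.

The transposable segment is bounded by the Tn7R and Tn7L ends. Inside it, lambda t0 and rrnB T1 terminators sit upstream and insulate the cargo from outside transcription. They are followed by the GmR gene (aacC1) under the class 1 integron Pc promoter, flanked by FRT sites so that FLP recombinase could excise the marker after integration. The expression cassette uses a tac promoter and the phage T7 gene 10 ribosome binding site. The annotated mTFP1 coding sequence begins several hundred bases downstream of the RBS, and this unannotated gap is consistent with the N-terminal SpyCatcher domain recorded in the catalogue. No intact lacI or Tn7 transposase genes are annotated, so transposase is presumably supplied from elsewhere.

SpyCatcher forms a covalent bond with SpyTag-bearing proteins, so the teal fluorescent fusion can label SpyTagged targets. The associated publication concerns tracking phage transmission in the zebrafish gut microbiome.
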