Features (pLannotate 1.2.2; 26 found; start..end, strand, type, name):
    101..123     +  rep_origin     R6K γ ori (fragment): γ replication origin from E. coli plasmid R6K; requires the R6K initiator protein pi for replication
    649..871     +  rep_origin     pSC101 ori: low-copy replication origin that requires the Rep101 protein
    919..1869    +  CDS            Rep101(Ts): temperature-sensitive version of the RepA protein needed for replication with the pSC101 origin (Armstrong et al., 1984); rep101 encoding an A56V mutation
   1976..2119    +  rep_origin     R6K γ ori (fragment): γ replication origin from E. coli plasmid R6K; requires the R6K initiator protein pi for replication
   2125..2357    -  rep_origin     ori (fragment): high-copy-number ColE1/pMB1/pBR322/pUC origin of replication
   2528..3388    -  CDS            AmpR: β-lactamase; bla; confers resistance to ampicillin, carbenicillin, and related antibiotics
   3389..3493    -  promoter       AmpR promoter: bla
   3588..3623    +  CDS            rop (fragment): Rop protein, which maintains plasmids at low copy number; rop
   3725..3824    +  misc_feature   bom (fragment): basis of mobility region from pBR322
   3830..3898    -  CDS            lacZα (fragment): LacZα fragment of β-galactosidase; lacZ fragment
   3974..4168    -  mobile_element Tn7R (fragment): mini-Tn7 element (right end of the Tn7 transposon) Tn7
   4172..4196    -  misc_feature   MCS (fragment): pBluescript multiple cloning site
   4217..4311    +  terminator     lambda t0 terminator: transcription terminator from phage lambda
   4321..4350    +  CDS            CmR (fragment): chloramphenicol acetyltransferase confers resistance to chloramphenicol
   4414..4500    +  terminator     rrnB T1 terminator: Escherichia coli rrnB; transcription terminator T1 from the E. coli rrnB gene
   4575..4608    +  protein_bind   FRT (minimal): supports FLP-mediated excision but not integration (Turan and Bode, 2011) FLP recombinase from the Saccharomyces cerevisiae 2μ plasmid
   4738..5271    -  CDS            GmR: gentamycin acetyltransferase; aacC1; confers resistance to gentamycin
   5460..5488    -  promoter       Pc promoter: intI1 (promoter lies within the coding sequence); class 1 integron promoter
   5529..5576    +  protein_bind   FRT: FLP-mediated recombination occurs in the 8-bp core sequence TCTAGAAA (Turan and Bode, 2011). FLP recombinase from the Saccharomyces cerevisiae 2μ plasmid
   5632..5660    +  promoter       tac promoter: strong E. coli promoter; hybrid between the trp and lac UV5 promoters
   5684..5706    +  RBS            RBS: efficient ribosome binding site from bacteriophage T7 gene 10 (Olins and Rangwala, 1989)
   6072..6782    +  CDS            mTFP1: monomeric teal (cyan) fluorescent protein (Ai et al., 2006) mammalian codon-optimized
   6791..6820    +  CDS            GFPuv (fragment): GFP variant optimized for excitation by UV light
   6924..7089    -  mobile_element Tn7L: mini-Tn7 element (left end of the Tn7 transposon) Tn7
   7122..7176    -  CDS            lacI (fragment): lac repressor; lacI; The lac repressor binds to the lac operator to inhibit transcription in E. coli. This inhibition can be relieved by adding lactose or isopropyl-β-D-thiogalactopyranoside (IPTG).
   7393..69      +  oriT           oriT (across the origin): incP origin of transfer
>Addgene plasmid #225189 | pTn7xTS_SpyCatcher:mTFP1 | addgene full sequence | sequence record 446748 | Addgene NGS Result
TCCTTCTTCACTGTCCCTTATTCGCACCTGGCGGTGCTCAACGGGAATCCTGCTCTGCGAGGCTGGCCGA
TAAGCTCTGATAACGCAGGAAAGAACATGGGCAGTTCAACCTGTTGATAGTACATGACCAAAATCCCTTA
ACGTGAGTTTTCGTTCCACTGAGCGTCAGACCCCGTTGATGATACCGCTGCCTTACTGGGTGCATTAGCC
AGTCTGAATGACCTGTCACGGGATAATCCGAAGTGGTCAGACTGGAAAATCAGAGGGCAGGAACTGCTGA
ACAGCAAAAAGTCAGATAGCACCACATAGCAGACCCGCCATAAAACGCCCTGAGAAGCCCGTGACGGGCT
TTTCTTGTATTATGGGTAGTTTCCTTGCATGAATCCATAAAAGGCGCCTGTAGTGCCATTTACCCCCATT
CACTGCCAGAGCCGTGAGCGCAGCGAACTGAATGTCACGAAAAAGACAGCGACTCAGGTGCCTGATGGTC
GGAGACAAAAGGAATATTCAGCGATTTGCCCGATTGCGGCCGCAACCGAGCTTGCGAGGGTGCTACTTAA
GCCTTTAGGGTTTTAAGGTCTGTTTTGTAGAGGAGCAAACAGCGTTTGCGACATCCTTTTGTAATACTGC
GGAACTGACTAAAGTAGTGAGTTATACACAGGGCTGGGATCTATTCTTTTTATCTTTTTTTATTCTTTCT
TTATTCTATAAATTATAACCACTTGAATATAAACAAAAAAAACACACAAAGGTCTAGCGGAATTTACAGA
GGGTCTAGCAGAATTTACAAGTTTTCCAGCAAAGGTCTAGCAGAATTTACAGATACCCACAACTCAAAGG
AAAAGGACTAGTAATTATCATTGACTAGCCCATCTCAATTGGTATAGTGATTAAAATCACCTAGACCAAT
TGAGATGTATGTCTGAATTAGTTGTTTTCAAAGCAAATGAACTAGCGATTAGTCGCTATGACTTAACGGA
GCATGAAACCAAGCTAATTTTATGCTGTGTGGCACTACTCAACCCCACGATTGAAAACCCTACAAGGAAA
GAACGGACGGTATCGTTCACTTATAACCAATACGTTCAGATGATGAACATCAGTAGGGAAAATGCTTATG
GTGTATTAGCTAAAGCAACCAGAGAGCTGATGACGAGAACTGTGGAAATCAGGAATCCTTTGGTTAAAGG
CTTTGAGATTTTCCAGTGGACAAACTATGCCAAGTTCTCAAGCGAAAAATTAGAATTAGTTTTTAGTGAA
GAGATATTGCCTTATCTTTTCCAGTTAAAAAAATTCATAAAATATAATCTGGAACATGTTAAGTCTTTTG
AAAACAAATACTCTATGAGGATTTATGAGTGGTTATTAAAAGAACTAACACAAAAGAAAACTCACAAGGC
AAATATAGAGATTAGCCTTGATGAATTTAAGTTCATGTTAATGCTTGAAAATAACTACCATGAGTTTAAA
AGGCTTAACCAATGGGTTTTGAAACCAATAAGTAAAGATTTAAACACTTACAGCAATATGAAATTGGTGG
TTGATAAGCGAGGCCGCCCGACTGATACGTTGATTTTCCAAGTTGAACTAGATAGACAAATGGATCTCGT
AACCGAACTTGAGAACAACCAGATAAAAATGAATGGTGACAAAATACCAACAACCATTACATCAGATTCC
TACCTACATAACGGACTAAGAAAAACACTACACGATGCTTTAACTGCAAAAATTCAGCTCACCAGTTTTG
AGGCAAAATTTTTGAGTGACATGCAAAGTAAGTATGATCTCAATGGTTCGTTCTCATGGCTCACGCAAAA
ACAACGAACCACACTAGAGAACATACTGGCTAAATACGGAAGGATCTGAGGTTCTTATGGCTCTTGTATC
TATCAGTGAAGCATCAAGACTAACAAACAAAAGTAGAACAACTGTTCACCGTTACATATCAAAGGGAAAA
CTGTCCATACCCATGTAAGAAAAAAAAGAATATATAAGGCTTTTAAAGCTTTTAAGGTTTAACGGTTGTG
GACAACAAGCCAGGGATGTAACGCACTGAGAAGCCCTTAGAGCCTCTCAAAGCAATTTTGAGTGACACAG
GAACACTTAACGGCTGACAACCGGCTGGTAACAGGATTAGCAGAGCGAGGTATGTAGGCGGTGCTACAGA
GTTCTTGAAGTGGTGGCCTAACTACGGCTACACTAGAAGAACAGTATTTGGTATCTGCGCTCTGCTGAAG
CCAGTTACCTTCGGAAAAAGAGTTGGTAGCTCTTGATCCGGCAAACAAACCACCGCTGGTAGCGGTGGTT
TTTTTGTTTGCAAGCAGCAGATTACGCGCAGAAAAAAAGGATCTCAAGAAGATCCTTTGATCTTTTCTAC
GGGGTCTGACGCTCAGTGGAACGAAAACTCACGTTAAGGGATTTTGGTCATGAGATTATCAAAAAGGATC
TTCACCTAGATCCTTTTAAATTAAAAATGAAGTTTTAAATCAATCTAAAGTATATATGAGTAAACTTGGT
CTGACAGTTACCAATGCTTAATCAGTGAGGCACCTATCTCAGCGATCTGTCTATTTCGTTCATCCATAGT
TGCCTGACTCCCCGTCGTGTAGATAACTACGATACGGGAGGGCTTACCATCTGGCCCCAGTGCTGCAATG
ATACCGCGAGACCCACGCTCACCGGCTCCAGATTTATCAGCAATAAACCAGCCAGCCGGAAGGGCCGAGC
GCAGAAGTGGTCCTGCAACTTTATCCGCCTCCATCCAGTCTATTAATTGTTGCCGGGAAGCTAGAGTAAG
TAGTTCGCCAGTTAATAGTTTGCGCAACGTTGTTGCCATTGCTACAGGCATCGTGGTGTCACGCTCGTCG
TTTGGTATGGCTTCATTCAGCTCCGGTTCCCAACGATCAAGGCGAGTTACATGATCCCCCATGTTGTGCA
AAAAAGCGGTTAGCTCCTTCGGTCCTCCGATCGTTGTCAGAAGTAAGTTGGCCGCAGTGTTATCACTCAT
GGTTATGGCAGCACTGCATAATTCTCTTACTGTCATGCCATCCGTAAGATGCTTTTCTGTGACTGGTGAG
TACTCAACCAAGTCATTCTGAGAATAGTGTATGCGGCGACCGAGTTGCTCTTGCCCGGCGTCAATACGGG
ATAATACCGCGCCACATAGCAGAACTTTAAAAGTGCTCATCATTGGAAAACGTTCTTCGGGGCGAAAACT
CTCAAGGATCTTACCGCTGTTGAGATCCAGTTCGATGTAACCCACTCGTGCACCCAACTGATCTTCAGCA
TCTTTTACTTTCACCAGCGTTTCTGGGTGAGCAAAAACAGGAAGGCAAAATGCCGCAAAAAAGGGAATAA
GGGCGACACGGAAATGTTGAATACTCATACTCTTCCTTTTTCAATATTATTGAAGCATTTATCAGGGTTA
TTGTCTCATGAGCGGATACATATTTGAATGTATTTAGAAAAATAAACAAATAGGGGTTCCGCGTACATTT
CCCCGAAAAGTGCCACCTGACGTCTAAGAAACCATTATTATCATGACATTAACCTATAAAAATAGGCGTA
TCACGAGGCCCTTTCGTCTCGCGCGTTTCGGTGATGACGGTGAAAACCTCTGACACATGCAGCTCCCGGA
GACGGTCACAGCTTGTCTGTAAGCGGATGCCGGGAGCAGACAAGCCCGTCAGGGCGCGTCAGCGGGTGTT
GGCGGGTGTCGGGGCTGGCTTAACTATGCGGCATCAGAGCAGATTGTACTGAGAGTGCACCATATGCGGT
GTGAAATACCGCACAGATGCGTAAGGAGAAAATACCGCATCAGGCGCCATTCGCCATTCAGGCTGCGCAA
CTGTTGGGAAGGGCGATCGGTGCGGGCCTCTTCGCTATTACGCCAGCTAGAGGACCAGCCGCGTAACCTG
GCAAAATCGGTTACGGTTGAGTAATAAATGGATGCCCTGCGTAAGCGGGTGTAGGCGGACAATAAAGTCT
TAAACTGAACAAAATAGATCTAAACTATGACAATAAAGTCTTAAACTAGACAGAATAGTTGTAAACTGAA
ATCAGTCCAGTTATGCTGTGAAAAAGCATACTGGACTTTTGTTATGGCTAAAGCAAACTCTTCATTTTCT
GAAGTGCAAATTGCCCGTCGTATTAAAGAGGGGCGTGGGGTTCGAGGTCGACGGTATCGATAAGCTAGCT
TAATTAGCTGAGCTTGGACTCCTGTTGATAGATCCAGTAATGACCTCAGAACTCCATCTGGATTTGTTCA
GAACGCTCGGTTGCCGCCGGGCGTTTTTTATTGGTGAGAATCCAAGCTAGACTGCGATGAGTGGCAGGGC
GGGGCGTAATTTTTTTAAGGCAGTTATTGGTGCCCTTAAACGCCTGGGGTAATGACTCTCTAGCTTGAGG
CATCAAATAAAACGAAAGGCTCAGTCGAAAGACTGGGCCTTTCGTTTTATCTGTTGTTTGTCGGTGAACG
CTCTCCTGAGTAGGACAAATCCGCCGCTAGGAGCTTGCGGCCCGGACGATATCATGCATGACGATCGAAT
TGGGGATCTTGAAGTACCTATTCCGAAGTTCCTATTCTCTAGAAAGTATAGGAACTTCAGAGCGCTTTTG
AAGCTGATGTGCTTAAAAACTTACTCAATGGAATTCTAGATCGAATTGGCCGCGGCGTTGTGACAATTTA
CCGAACAACTCCGCGGCCGGGAAGCCGATCTCGGCTTGAACGAATTGTTAGGTGGCGGTACTTGGGTCGA
TATCAAAGTGCATCACTTCTTCCCGTATGCCCAACTTTGTATAGAGAGCCACTGCGGGATCGTCACCGTA
ATCTGCTTGCACGTAGATCACATAAGCACCAAGCGCGTTGGCCTCATGCTTGAGGAGATTGATGAGCGCG
GTGGCAATGCCCTGCCTCCGGTGCTCGCCGGAGACTGCGAGATCATAGATATAGATCTCACTACGCGGCT
GCTCAAACTTGGGCAGAACGTAAGCCGCGAGAGCGCCAACAACCGCTTCTTGGTCGAAGGCAGCAAGCGC
GATGAATGTCTTACTACGGAGCAAGTTCCCGAGGTAATCGGAGTCCGGCTGATGTTGGGAGTAGGTGGCT
ACGTCTCCGAACTCACGACCGAAAAGATCAAGAGCAGCCCGCATGGATTTGACTTGGTCAGGGCCGAGCC
TACATGTGCGAATGATGCCCATACTTGAGCCACCTAACTTTGTTTTAGGGCGACTGCCCTGCTGCGTAAC
ATCGTTGCTGCTGCGTAACATCGTTGCTGCTCCATAACATCAAACATCGACCCACGGCGTAACGCGCTTG
CTGCTTGGATGCCCGAGGCATAGACTGTACAAAAAAACAGTCATAACAAGCCATGAAAACCGCCACTGCG
CCGTTACCACCGCTGCGTTCGGTCAAGGTTCTGGACCAGTTGCGTGAGCGCATACGCTACTTGCATTACA
GTTTACGAACCGAACAGGCTTATGTCAATTCGATCCATTGCTGTTGACAAAGGGAATCAGGGGATCTTGA
AGTTCCTATTCCGAAGTTCCTATTCTCTAGAAAGTATAGGAACTTCAGAGCGCTTTTGAAGCTAATTCGG
AGCTCACTAGTGGATCCCCCAATTCATCGATTTGACAATTAATCATCGGCTCGTATAATGTGTGGAGGAT
CCCTAGAAATAATTTTGTTTAACTTTAAGAAGGAGATATACATAATGGTTGATACCTTATCAGGTTTATC
AAGTGAGCAAGGTCAGTCCGGTGATATGACAATTGAAGAAGATAGTGCTACCCATATTAAATTCTCAAAA
CGTGATGAGGACGGCAAAGAGTTAGCTGGTGCAACTATGGAGTTGCGTGATTCATCTGGTAAAACTATTA
GTACATGGATTTCAGATGGACAAGTGAAAGATTTCTACCTGTATCCAGGAAAATATACATTTGTCGAAAC
CGCAGCACCAGACGGTTATGAGGTAGCAACTGCTATTACCTTTACAGTTAATGAGCAAGGTCAGGTTACT
GTAAATGGCAAAGCAACTAAAGGTGACGCTCATATTGGATCCAGTGGTAGCATGGTGAGCAAGGGCGAGG
AGACCACAATGGGCGTAATCAAGCCCGACATGAAGATCAAGCTGAAGATGGAGGGCAACGTGAATGGCCA
CGCCTTCGTGATCGAGGGCGAGGGCGAGGGCAAGCCCTACGACGGCACCAACACCATCAACCTGGAGGTG
AAGGAGGGAGCCCCCCTGCCCTTCTCCTACGACATTCTGACCACCGCGTTCGCCTACGGCAACAGGGCCT
TCACCAAGTACCCCGACGACATCCCCAACTACTTCAAGCAGTCCTTCCCCGAGGGCTACTCTTGGGAGCG
CACCATGACCTTCGAGGACAAGGGCATCGTGAAGGTGAAGTCCGACATCTCCATGGAGGAGGACTCCTTC
ATCTACGAGATACACCTCAAGGGCGAGAACTTCCCCCCCAACGGCCCCGTGATGCAGAAGAAGACCACCG
GCTGGGACGCCTCCACCGAGAGGATGTACGTGCGCGACGGCGTGCTGAAGGGCGACGTCAAGCACAAGCT
GCTGCTGGAGGGCGGCGGCCACCACCGCGTTGACTTCAAGACCATCTACAGGGCCAAGAAGGCGGTGAAG
CTGCCCGACTATCACTTTGTGGACCACCGCATCGAGATCCTGAACCACGACAAGGACTACAACAAGGTGA
CCGTTTACGAGAGCGCCGTGGCCCGCAACTCCACCGACGGCATGGACGAGCTGTACAAGTAAGCGGCCGC
ACACATGGCATGGATGAGCTCTACAAATAATGAGCTAGCCCGCCTAATGAGCGGGCTTTTTTTTCTCGGC
CTAGGGGCTGCAGGAATTCCTCGAGAAGCTTGGGCCCGGTACCTCGCGAAGGCCTTGCAGGCCAACCAGA
TAAGTGAAATCTAGTTCCAAACTATTTTGTCATTTTTAATTTTCGTATTAGCTTACGACGCTACACCCAG
TTCCCATCTATTTTGTCACTCTTCCCTAAATAATCCTTAAAAACTCCATTTCCACCCCTCCCAGTTCCCA
ACTATTTTGTCCGCCCACAGCGGGGCATTTTTCTTCCTGTTATGTTTGGGCGCTGCATTAATGAATCGGC
CAACGCGCGGGGAGAGGCGGTTTGCGTATTGGGCGCTCTTCCGCTTCCTCGCTCACTGACCCGCTGCGCT
CGGTCGTTCGGCTGCGGCGAGCGGTATCAGGGGATTCCTTAAGGTATACTTTCCGCTGCATAACCCTGCT
TCGGGGTCATTATAGCGATTTTTTCGGTATATCCATCCTTTTTCGCACGATATACAGGATTTTGCCAAAG
GGTTCGTGTAGACTTTCCTTGGTGTATCCAACGGCGTCAGCCGGGCAGGATAGGTGAAGTAGGCCCACCC
GCGAGCGGGTGT
